Addgene plasmid #34609: pBpuro_KLF4_ER
Depositing lab: Michael Ruppert. Depositing organization: University of Alabama at Birmingham. Publication: Induction of KLF4 in basal keratinocytes blocks the proliferation-differentiation switch and initiates squamous epithelial dysplasia. Foster KW, Liu Z, Nail CD, Li X, Fitzgerald TJ, Bailey SK, Frost AR, Louro ID, Townes TM, Paterson AJ, Kudlow JE, Lobo-Ruppert SM, Ruppert JM. Oncogene. 2005 Feb 24;24(9):1491-500. 10.1038/sj.onc.1208307 PubMed 15674344.
Backbone
  Vector backbone: pBABE-puro
  Backbone manufacturer: Morganstern JP and Land H 1990
  Backbone size w/o insert (bp): 5169
  Modifications to backbone: none
  Vector type: Mammalian Expression, Retroviral
  Selectable markers: Puromycin
Growth in bacteria
  Bacterial resistance: Ampicillin, 100 μg/mL
  Growth temperature: 37°C
  Growth strain: XL1 Blue
  Growth instructions: use amp 100ug/ml
  Copy number: High Copy
Gene/Insert
  Gene/Insert name: KLF4 (alt names: GKLF; EZF)
  Species: H. sapiens (human)
  Insert size (bp): 2400
  GenBank ID: AF105036
  Entrez Gene: KLF4 (a.k.a. EZF, GKLF)
  Promoter: LTR
  Tag / fusion protein: Myc epitope tag (N terminal on insert); estrogen receptor fusion (C terminal on insert)
  Cloning method: Restriction Enzyme; 5′ cloning site BamHI (not destroyed); 3′ cloning site BamHI (not destroyed)
  Sequencing primers: 5′ use KLF4 internal primers; 3′ use KLF4 internal primers
Terms and licenses: Academic/Nonprofit Terms; Industry Terms: Not Available to Industry
Depositor comments: To prepare vector, a BamHI fragment encoding c-MYC was released from pBABE-puro-cMYC-ER. See Littlewood TD, Hancock DC, Danielian PS, Parker MG and Evan GI. (1995). Nucleic Acids Res., 23, 1686–1690. A BamHI fragment encoding KLF4 was inserted into the same sites of this vector.
How to cite: pBpuro_KLF4_ER was a gift from Michael Ruppert (Addgene plasmid # 34609 ; http://n2t.net/addgene:34609 ; RRID:Addgene_34609)
