[The description below was written by a language model from this plasmid's Addgene catalogue record.]
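Description:
pBpuro_KLF4_ER is a retroviral mammalian expression plasmid built on the pBABE-puro backbone, designed to deliver a conditionally active form of human KLF4 (also known as GKLF or EZF) into mammalian cells. It is maintained in E. coli as a high-copy plasmid under ampicillin selection. Transduced or transfected mammalian cells are selected with puromycin. As in other pBABE vectors, the retroviral long terminal repeats flank the payload so that the transcript can be packaged into virus in a suitable packaging cell line and integrated into target cells. The record names the LTR as the promoter driving the insert. No feature table is provided, so the promoter for the puromycin marker and the bacterial origin are not stated explicitly.

The insert of about 2.4 kb encodes KLF4 carrying an N-terminal Myc epitope tag for detection and a C-terminal fusion to an estrogen receptor domain. According to the depositor's notes, the construct was derived from pBABE-puro-cMYC-ER by releasing the BamHI fragment encoding c-MYC and placing a BamHI fragment encoding KLF4 into the same sites, both of which remain intact, so the KLF4 coding sequence is joined in frame to the ER portion already in the vector. ER fusions of this type generally keep the partner protein inactive until a receptor ligand is added, giving post-translational, ligand-inducible control of transcription factor activity. The record does not specify which ER variant or ligand applies. The associated publication concerns induction of KLF4 in basal keratinocytes and its effects on proliferation, differentiation and squamous epithelial dysplasia, which fits use of this plasmid to generate stable cell populations with switchable KLF4 function.
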