>Addgene plasmid #34609 | pBpuro_KLF4_ER | addgene partial sequence | sequence record 42730 | pBABE-5
TGGAGCAGAAGCTGATCAGCGAGGAGGACCTGGCTGTCAGCGACGCGCTGCTCCCATCTTTCTCCACGTT
CGCGTCTGGCCCGGCGGGAAGGGAGAAGACACTGCGTCAAGCAGGTGCCCCGAATAACCGCTGGCGGGAG
GAGCTCTCCCACATGAAGCGACTTCCCCCAGTGCTTCCCGGCCGCCCCTATGACCTGGCGGCGGCGACCG
TGGCCACAGACCTGGAGAGCGGCGGAGCCGGTGCGGCTTGCGGCGGTAGCAACCTGGCGCCCCTACCTCG
GAGAGAGACCGAGGAGTTCAACGATCTCCTGGACCTGGACTTTATTCTCTCCAATTCGCTGACCCATCCT
CCGGAGTCAGTGGCCGCCACCGTGTCCTCGTCAGCGTCAGCCTCCTCTTCGTCGTCGCCGTCGAGCAGCG
GCCCTGCCAGCGCGCCCTCCACCTGCAGCTTCACCTATCCGATCCGGGCCGGGAACGACCCGGGCGTGGC
GCCGGGCGGCACGGGCGGAGGCCTCCTCTATGGCAGGGAGTCCGCTCCCCCTCCGACGGCTCCCTTCAAC
CTGGCGGACATCAACGACGTGAGCCCCTCGGGCGGCTTCGTGGCCGAGCTCCTGCGGCCAGAATTGGACC
CGGTGTACATTCCGCCGCAGCAGCCGCAGCCGCCAGGTGGCGGGCTGATGGGCAAGTTCGTGCTGAAGGC
GTCGCTGAGCGCCCCTGGCAGCGAGTACGGCAGCCCGTCGGTCATCAGCGTCAGCAAAGGCAGCCCTGAC
GGCAGCCACCCGGTGGTGGTGGCGCCCTACAACGGCGGGCCGCCGCGCACGTGCCCCAAGATCAAGCAGG
AGGCGGTCTCTTCGTGCACCCACTTGGGCGCTGGACCCCCTCTCAGCAATGGCCACCGGC
