>Addgene plasmid #34609 | pBpuro_KLF4_ER | addgene partial sequence | sequence record 42740 | ER-R 5'-GATCGTGTTGGGGAAGCCCTCTGC-3'
GTTGTAGGAATGTGCTGAAGTGGAGCTGGTGGTGGCCAGCTGGGTCTGGCTGGGCTCCTCTGGGGGCACT
CCCATGCGACTGGCTGGGGCATGAAGGCGGTGGGCATCCAACATCTCCAGGAGCAGGTCATAGAGGGGTA
CCACGTTCTTGCATTTCATGTTGTAGAGATGCTCCATGCGTTTGTTACTCATATGCCGGATATGGGAAAG
AATGAGAAGGAGCTGAGCTAGGCGGCGATGCTGCTGCTGCAGAGTCAGGCCAGCTTTGGCCATCAGGTGG
ATCAAAGTGTCTGTGATCTTGTCCAGGACACGGTGGATGTGGTCCTTCTCTTCCAGAGACTTCAAGGTGC
TGGACAGAAACGTGTACACTCCGGAATTAAGCAAAATGATGGATTTGAGGCACACAAACTCTTCACCCTG
CAGGTTCATCATGCGGAACCGACTTGACGTAGCAAGCAACATGTCAAAGATCTCCACCATGCCTTCCACA
CATTTACCTTGATTCCTGTCCAGGAGCAAGTTAGGAGCAAACAGGAGCTTCCCCGGGTGTTCCATGGAGC
GCCAGACGAGACCAATCATCAGAATCTCCAGCCAGGCACACTCGAGAAGGTGGACCTGATCATGGAGATT
CAAGTCCCCAAAGCCTGGCACTCTCTTTGCCCAGTTGATCATATGAACCAGCTCCCTATCTGCTAGGTTG
GTCAATAAGCCCATCATTGAGGCTTCACTGAAGGGTCTAGAAGGATCATATTCAGAATAGATCATGGGCG
GTTCAGCATCCAACAAGGCACTGACCATCTGGTCAGCTGTCAAGGACAAGGCAGGGCTATTCTTCTTAGT
GTGCTTA
